Addgene plasmid #218087: pAAV-synmiR-1-mRuby-Pro-EGFP-4×8
Purpose: Expresses EGFP in mammalian cells regulated by a synthetic microRNA-based dosage compensation circuit
Depositing lab: Michael Elowitz. Depositing organization: California Institute of Technology.
Backbone
  Vector backbone: pAAV
  Backbone size w/o insert (bp): 3041
  Total vector size (bp): 5864
  Vector type: Mammalian Expression, AAV, Synthetic Biology
Growth in bacteria
  Bacterial resistance: Ampicillin, 100 μg/mL
  Growth temperature: 37°C
  Growth strain: NEB Stable
  Copy number: High Copy
Gene/Insert
  Gene/Insert name: synPolyA-synmiR1-mRuby-EF1a-CMVe_MeP-EGFP-MRE1_4×8
  Species: H. sapiens (human)
  Cloning method: Restriction Enzyme; 5′ cloning site MluI (not destroyed); 3′ cloning site PspOMI (not destroyed)
  Sequencing primers: 5′ pBR322ori-F; 3′ SV40pA-R
Terms and licenses: Academic/Nonprofit Terms; Industry Terms: Not Available to Industry
How to cite: pAAV-synmiR-1-mRuby-Pro-EGFP-4×8 was a gift from Michael Elowitz (Addgene plasmid # 218087 ; http://n2t.net/addgene:218087 ; RRID:Addgene_218087)
