[The description below was written by a language model from this plasmid's Addgene catalogue record and pLannotate feature annotations shown in this document.]
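Description:
pAAV-synmiR-1-mRuby-Pro-EGFP-4×8 is a 5,864 bp AAV transfer plasmid for mammalian expression, built on a pAAV backbone and carrying a synthetic-biology circuit that holds EGFP output steady against changes in gene dosage. It is propagated in bacteria at high copy from a ColE1/pUC-type origin under ampicillin selection (AmpR with its own promoter), and it also contains an f1 phage origin. The recorded growth strain is a recombination-deficient one, which fits the repeat-rich ITRs. The payload lies between AAV2 inverted terminal repeats, the elements needed for replication and packaging of the cassette into AAV particles. One ITR is annotated in full, while the other is detected only as two short fragments.

Between the ITRs are two divergently oriented transcription units. On the reverse strand, an EF-1α core promoter drives mRuby3, followed by miR-30a-derived flanking sequence and a synthetic poly(A) signal. Going by the insert name, this scaffold carries the synthetic microRNA synmiR-1, so the red reporter and the miRNA would come from the same transcript. On the forward strand, a CMV enhancer fused to a Mecp2 promoter fragment (a compact promoter used for neuronal expression) drives EGFP, terminated by an SV40 poly(A) signal. The insert name indicates that miRNA response elements for synmiR-1 (MRE1, "4×8") accompany EGFP. They are not annotated, but an unannotated gap between EGFP and the poly(A) signal is where they would be expected, and the record does not define the "4×8" notation. Because miRNA and target are encoded on the same DNA, more copies yield more repressor as well as more target mRNA, an incoherent feed-forward arrangement that buffers EGFP against copy-number variation.
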