Features (pLannotate 1.2.2; 18 found; start..end, strand, type, name):
    775..1363    +  rep_origin     ori: high-copy-number ColE1/pMB1/pBR322/pUC origin of replication
   1436..1463    +  repeat_region  AAV2 ITR (fragment): inverted terminal repeat of adeno-associated virus serotype 2 inverted
   1492..1519    +  repeat_region  AAV2 ITR (fragment): inverted terminal repeat of adeno-associated virus serotype 2 inverted
   1569..1617    -  polyA_signal   poly(A) signal: synthetic polyadenylation signal
   1667..1793    -  ncRNA          3' miR-30a: sequence downstream of the 71-nt precursor of the human miR-30a microRNA (Zeng et al., 2002) miRNA
   1997..2707    -  CDS            mRuby3: mRuby3 is a basic (constitutively fluorescent) red fluorescent protein published in 2016, derived from Entacmaea quadricolor. It has low acid sensitivity.
   2729..2940    -  promoter       EF-1α core promoter: core promoter for human elongation factor EF-1α
   2985..3288    +  enhancer       CMV enhancer: human cytomegalovirus immediate early enhancer
   3289..3464    +  promoter       Mecp2 promoter (fragment): promoter for selective expression in neurons (Adachi et al., 2005; Gray et al., 2011)
   3532..4248    +  CDS            EGFP: EGFP is a basic (constitutively fluorescent) green fluorescent protein published in 1996, derived from Aequorea victoria. It is reported to be a rapidly-maturing weak dimer with moderate acid sensitivity.
   4404..4525    +  polyA_signal   SV40 poly(A) signal: SV40 polyadenylation signal
   4551..4691    +  repeat_region  AAV2 ITR: inverted terminal repeat of adeno-associated virus serotype 2 inverted
   4696..4747    -  misc_feature   bom (fragment): basis of mobility region from pBR322
   4766..5221    +  rep_origin     f1 ori (sequence partly withheld): f1 bacteriophage origin of replication; arrow indicates direction of (+) strand synthesis
   5222..5271    -  misc_feature   bom (fragment): basis of mobility region from pBR322
   5373..5408    -  CDS            rop (fragment): Rop protein, which maintains plasmids at low copy number; rop
   5503..5607    +  promoter       AmpR promoter: bla
   5608..604     +  CDS            AmpR (across the origin): β-lactamase; bla; confers resistance to ampicillin, carbenicillin, and related antibiotics
>Addgene plasmid #218087 | pAAV-synmiR-1-mRuby-Pro-EGFP-4×8 | addgene full sequence | sequence record 494304 | Addgene NGS Result
AGAGCAACTCGGTCGCCGCATACACTATTCTCAGAATGACTTGGTTGAGTACTCACCAGTCACAGAAAAG
CATCTTACGGATGGCATGACAGTAAGAGAATTATGCAGTGCTGCCATAACCATGAGTGATAACACTGCGG
CCAACTTACTTCTGACAACGATCGGAGGACCGAAGGAGCTAACCGCTTTTTTGCACAACATGGGGGATCA
TGTAACTCGCCTTGATCGTTGGGAACCGGAGCTGAATGAAGCCATACCAAACGACGAGCGTGACACCACG
ATGCCTGTAGCAATGGCAACAACGTTGCGCAAACTATTAACTGGCGAACTACTTACTCTAGCTTCCCGGC
AACAATTAATAGACTGGATGGAGGCGGATAAAGTTGCAGGACCACTTCTGCGCTCGGCCCTTCCGGCTGG
CTGGTTTATTGCTGATAAATCTGGAGCCGGTGAGCGTGGGTCTCGCGGTATCATTGCAGCACTGGGGCCA
GATGGTAAGCCCTCCCGTATCGTAGTTATCTACACGACGGGGAGTCAGGCAACTATGGATGAACGAAATA
GACAGATCGCTGAGATAGGTGCCTCACTGATTAAGCATTGGTAACTGTCAGACCAAGTTTACTCATATAT
ACTTTAGATTGATTTAAAACTTCATTTTTAATTTAAAAGGATCTAGGTGAAGATCCTTTTTGATAATCTC
ATGACCAAAATCCCTTAACGTGAGTTTTCGTTCCACTGAGCGTCAGACCCCGTAGAAAAGATCAAAGGAT
CTTCTTGAGATCCTTTTTTTCTGCGCGTAATCTGCTGCTTGCAAACAAAAAAACCACCGCTACCAGCGGT
GGTTTGTTTGCCGGATCAAGAGCTACCAACTCTTTTTCCGAAGGTAACTGGCTTCAGCAGAGCGCAGATA
CCAAATACTGTTCTTCTAGTGTAGCCGTAGTTAGGCCACCACTTCAAGAACTCTGTAGCACCGCCTACAT
ACCTCGCTCTGCTAATCCTGTTACCAGTGGCTGCTGCCAGTGGCGATAAGTCGTGTCTTACCGGGTTGGA
CTCAAGACGATAGTTACCGGATAAGGCGCAGCGGTCGGGCTGAACGGGGGGTTCGTGCACACAGCCCAGC
TTGGAGCGAACGACCTACACCGAACTGAGATACCTACAGCGTGAGCTATGAGAAAGCGCCACGCTTCCCG
AAGGGAGAAAGGCGGACAGGTATCCGGTAAGCGGCAGGGTCGGAACAGGAGAGCGCACGAGGGAGCTTCC
AGGGGGAAACGCCTGGTATCTTTATAGTCCTGTCGGGTTTCGCCACCTCTGACTTGAGCGTCGATTTTTG
TGATGCTCGTCAGGGGGGCGGAGCCTATGGAAAAACGCCAGCAACGCGGCCTTTTTACGGTTCCTGGCCT
TTTGCTGGCCTTTTGCTCACATGTCCTGCAGGCAGCTGCGCGCTCGCTCGCTCACTGAGGCCGCCCGGGC
GTCGGGCGACCTTTGGTCGCCCGGCCTCAGTGAGCGAGCGAGCGCGCAGAGAGGGAGTGGCCAACTCCAT
CACTAGGGGTTCCTGCGGCCGCACGCGTCACACAAAAAACCAACACACAGATCTAATGAAAATAAAGATC
TTTTATTATTTCTTCCACAAGCCTGCAGGAAAAAGAAAGAGGATGAATGGTCAGGAAAAGTGATTTAATT
TATACCATTTTAATTCAGCTTTGTAAAAATGTATCAAAGAGATAGCAAGGTATTCAGTTTTAGTAAACAA
GATAATTGCTCGAATTCTAGCCCCTTGAAGTCCGAGGCAGTAGGCATCAACATAAGCATAAACTACGATA
CATCTGTGGCTTCACTATCGTAGTTTATGCTTATGTTGGCGCTCACTGTCAACAGCAATATACCTTCTCG
AGCCTTCTGTTGGGTTAAGAAGTCGAAGTAATCCCAGCAAGTGTTTCCAAGATGTGCAGGCAACGATTCT
GTAAAGTACTGAAGCCTCATTCAAACTTACCTGCTACTTATATAGCTCGTCCATGCCACCACCAAGGTTG
CTGTATTTGGCAACTGCCACTTCTCTTTGCACTACGTAGGTTTCATTGTCACTCTCCTCGATCCTTTCCA
GGCGGTGATCAACGGCATGGACACCGGGCATCTTGATGTTCCCGACGGTCTTTTTTGACCTGTAAGTTGT
CACGAAGTTGCAGTGCAGATGGCCACCACCATCAACTTTCAGTGCGATGTCAGTGTATCCTCTCAGACCA
CCATCTGCTGGATACATCATCTCTGTATTAGGCTCCCAACCCTTGGTCTTCTTCTGCATCACGGGACCAT
TGGAGGGAAAGTTTACCCCTCTGACCTTGACGTTGTAGACGAGCTCGCCATCCTCAAGGCTGGTGTCCTG
CGTGACGGTGACGACTCCACCATCTTCGTATCTCGTAACTCTTTCCCAAGTAAAACCCTCAGGAAAGGAC
TGTTTAAAGAAATCAGGGATGTCGGCCGGGTACTTGATAAAGGTACGGCTGCCATACATGAACGACGTGG
CAAGAATGTCAAAGGCAAATGGCAGGGGTCCTCCCTCGATGACTTTGATCCTCATGGTTTGCACTCCCTC
GTACGGTCTGCCTTCTCCTTCACCTGTGCATTTGAATTGGTGGCCGTTGACCGAACCTTCCATGACCACC
TTCATACGCATATTTTCCTTGATCAGCTCTTCGCCCTTAGACACCATGGTGGCGTCGACTCACGACACCT
GTGTTCTGGCGGCAAACCCGTTGCGAAAAAGAACGTTCACGGCGACTACTGCACTTATATACGGTTCTCC
CCCACCCTCGGGAAAAAGGCGGAGCCAGTACACGACATCACTTTCCCAGTTTACCCCGCGCCACCTTCTC
TAGGCACCGGTTCAATTGCCGACCCCTCCCCCCAACTTCTCGGGGACTGTGGGCGATGTGCGCTCTGCCC
ACTGACGGGCACCGGAGCCCTATGACTTGCATAGCTGCGTATGGCGTTACATAACTTACGGTAAATGGCC
CGCCTGGCTGACCGCCCAACGACCCCCGCCCATTGACGTCAATAATGACGTATGTTCCCATAGTAACGCC
AATAGGGACTTTCCATTGACGTCAATGGGTGGAGTATTTACGGTAAACTGCCCACTTGGCAGTACATCAA
GTGTATCATATGCCAAGTACGCCCCCTATTGACGTCAATGACGGTAAATGGCCCGCCTGGCATTATGCCC
AGTACATGACCTTATGGGACTTTCCTACTTGGCAGTACATCTACGTATTAGTCATCGCTATTACCATGAA
TTGAGGGCGTCACCGCTAAGGCTCCGCCCCAGCCTGGGCTCCACAACCAATGAAGGGTAATCTCGACAAA
GAGCAAGGGGTGGGGCGCGGGCGCGCAGGTGCAGCAGCACACAGGCTGGTCGGGAGGGCGGGGCGCGACG
TCTGCCGTGCGGGGTCCCGGCATCGGTTGCGCGCGCGCTCCCTCCTCTCGGAGAGAGGGCTGTGGTAAAA
CCCGTCCGGAAACCACTTAAGCTTCGCCACCATGGTGAGCAAGGGCGAGGAGCTGTTCACCGGGGTGGTG
CCCATCCTGGTCGAGCTGGACGGCGACGTAAACGGCCACAAGTTCAGCGTGTCCGGCGAGGGCGAGGGCG
ATGCCACCTACGGCAAGCTGACCCTGAAGTTCATCTGCACCACCGGCAAGCTGCCCGTGCCCTGGCCCAC
CCTCGTGACCACCCTGACCTACGGCGTGCAGTGCTTCAGCCGCTACCCCGACCACATGAAGCAGCACGAC
TTCTTCAAGTCCGCCATGCCCGAAGGCTACGTCCAGGAGCGCACCATCTTCTTCAAGGACGACGGCAACT
ACAAGACCCGCGCCGAGGTGAAGTTCGAGGGCGACACCCTGGTGAACCGCATCGAGCTGAAGGGCATCGA
CTTCAAGGAGGACGGCAACATCCTGGGGCACAAGCTGGAGTACAACTACAACAGCCACAACGTCTATATC
ATGGCCGACAAGCAGAAGAACGGCATCAAGGTGAACTTCAAGATCCGCCACAACATCGAGGACGGCAGCG
TGCAGCTCGCCGACCACTACCAGCAGAACACCCCCATCGGCGACGGCCCCGTGCTGCTGCCCGACAACCA
CTACCTGAGCACCCAGTCCGCCCTGAGCAAAGACCCCAACGAGAAGCGCGATCACATGGTCCTGCTGGAG
TTCGTGACCGCCGCCGGGATCACTCTCGGCATGGACGAGCTGTACAAGTAGTTCTTTGAACAATATTCGT
ATAACTACGATACAACAATTACAATATTCGTATAACTACGATAATCACTTGAAAATATTCGTATAACTAC
GATACAACTGGAACAATATTCGTATAACTACGATATTCTTTGAACGGGCCCATCGATGCTAGCAACTTGT
TTATTGCAGCTTATAATGGTTACAAATAAAGCAATAGCATCACAAATTTCACAAATAAAGCATTTTTTTC
ACTGCATTCTAGTTGTGGTTTGTCCAAACTCATCAATGTATCTTATCATGTCTGCGGACCGAGCGGCCGC
AGGAACCCCTAGTGATGGAGTTGGCCACTCCCTCTCTGCGCGCTCGCTCGCTCACTGAGGCCGGGCGACC
AAAGGTCGCCCGACGCCCGGGCTTTGCCCGGGCGGCCTCAGTGAGCGAGCGAGCGCGCAGCTGCCTGCAG
GGGCGCCTGATGCGGTATTTTCTCCTTACGCATCTGTGCGGTATTTCACACCGCATA
[95 nt withheld, positions 4748-4842]
T
[46 nt withheld, positions 4844-4889]
C
[141 nt withheld, positions 4891-5031]
CCTTTGACGTTGGAGTCCACGTTCTTT
[37 nt withheld, positions 5059-5095]
ACTCTATCTCGGGCTATTCTTTTGATTTATAAGGGATTTTGCCGATTTCGGTCTATTGGTTAAAAAATGA
GCTGATTTAACAAAAATTTAACGCGAATTTTAACAAAATATTAACGTTTACAATTTTATGGTGCACTCTC
AGTACAATCTGCTCTGATGCCGCATAGTTAAGCCAGCCCCGACACCCGCCAACACCCGCTGACGCGCCCT
GACGGGCTTGTCTGCTCCCGGCATCCGCTTACAGACAAGCTGTGACCGTCTCCGGGAGCTGCATGTGTCA
GAGGTTTTCACCGTCATCACCGAAACGCGCGAGACGAAAGGGCCTCGTGATACGCCTATTTTTATAGGTT
AATGTCATGATAATAATGGTTTCTTAGACGTCAGGTGGCACTTTTCGGGGAAATGTGCGCGGAACCCCTA
TTTGTTTATTTTTCTAAATACATTCAAATATGTATCCGCTCATGAGACAATAACCCTGATAAATGCTTCA
ATAATATTGAAAAAGGAAGAGTATGAGTATTCAACATTTCCGTGTCGCCCTTATTCCCTTTTTTGCGGCA
TTTTGCCTTCCTGTTTTTGCTCACCCAGAAACGCTGGTGAAAGTAAAAGATGCTGAAGATCAGTTGGGTG
CACGAGTGGGTTACATCGAACTGGATCTCAACAGCGGTAAGATCCTTGAGAGTTTTCGCCCCGAAGAACG
TTTTCCAATGATGAGCACTTTTAAAGTTCTGCTATGTGGCGCGGTATTATCCCTTATTGACGCCGGGCA
